>Addgene plasmid #224084 | pDRF1 Cyterm-mGold | addgene full sequence | sequence record 453889 | Addgene NGS Result
CAAGCTTCCTGAAACGGAGAAACATAAACAGGCATTGCTGGGATCACCCATACATCACTCTGTTTTGCCT
GACCTTTTCCGGTAATTTGAAAACAAACCCGGTCTCGAAGCGGAGATCCGGCGATAATTACCGCAGAAAT
AAACCCATACACGAGACGTAGAACCAGCCGCACATGGCCGGAGAAACTCCTGCGAGAATTTCGTAAACTC
GCGCGCATTGCATCTGTATTTCCTAATGCGGCACTTCCAGGCCTCGATCGAGACCGTTTATCCATTGCTT
TTTTGTTGTCTTTTTCCCTCGTTCACAGAAAGTCTGAAGAAGCTATAGTAGAACTATGAGCTTTTTTTGT
TTCTGTTTTCCTTTTTTTTTTTTTTACCTCTGTGGAAATTGTTACTCTCACACTCTTTAGTTCGTTTGTT
TGTTTTGTTTATTCCAATTATGACCGGTGACGAAACGTGGTCGATGGTGGGTACCGCTTATGCTCCCCTC
CATTAGTTTCGATTATATAAAAAGGCCAAATATTGTATTATTTTCAAATGTCCTATCATTATCGTCTAAC
ATCTAATTTCTCTTAAATTTTTTCTCTTTCTTTCCTATAACACCAATAGTGAAAATCTTTTTTTCTTCTA
TATCTACAAAAACTTTTTTTTTCTATCAACCTCGTTGATAAATTTTTTCTTTAACAATCGTTAATAATTA
ATTAATTGGAAAATAACCATTTTTTCTCTCTTTTATACACACATTCAAAAGAAAGAAAAAAAATATACCC
CAGCCTCGACTAGTGAATTCGCGGCCATCACAAGTTTGTACAAAAAAGCAGGCTGCTAGCGCTACCGGAC
TCAGATCTGGTACCCCTTGCAGCTTCCAGTTGTCAGGAAGAGAAGGCTCCCATGGATCCTGTGGTGGTGC
TGGGGCTCTGTCTCTCCTGTTTGCTTCTCCTTTCACTCTGGAAACAGAGCTATGGGGGAGGGAAGCTTCG
AATTCTGCAGTCGACGGTACCGCGGGCCCGGGATCCACCGGTCGCCACCATGGTGAGCAAGGGCGAGGAG
CTGTTCACCGGGGTGGTGCCCATCCTGGTCGAGCTGGACGGCGACGTAAACGGCCACAAGTTCAGCGTGT
CCGGCGAGGGCGAGGGCGATGCCACCTACGGCAAGCTGACCCTGAAGTTCATCTGCACCACCGGCAAGCT
GCCCGTGCCCTGGCCCACCCTCGTGACCAGCCTGGGCTACGGCCTGCAGTGCTTCGCCCGCTACCCCGAC
CACATGAAGCAGCACGACTTCTTCAAGTCCGCCATGCCCGAAGGCTACGTCCAGGAGCGCACCATCTTCT
TCAAGGACGACGGCAACTACAAGACCCGCGCCGAGGTGAAGTTCGAGGGCGACACCCTGGTGAACCGCAT
CGAGCTGAAGGGCATCGACTTCAAGGAGGACGGCAACATCCTGGGGCACAAGCTGGAGTACAACTACAAC
AGCCACAACGTCTATATCACCGCCGACAAGCAGAAGAACGGCATCAAGGCCAACTTCAAGATCCGCCACA
ACATCGAGGACGGCGGCGTGCAGCTCGCCGACCACTACCAGCAGAACACCCCCATCGGCGACGGCCCCGT
GCTGCTGCCCGACAACCACTACCTGAGCTACCAGTCCAAGCTGAGCAAAGACCCCAACGAGAAGCGCGAT
CACATGGTCCTGCTGGAGTTCGTGACCGCCGCCGGGATCACTCTCGGCATGGACGAGCTGTACAAGTAAC
TCGAGGGGGGGCCCGGTACCCAATTCGCCCTATAGTGAGTCGTATTACGCGCGGATCCAGCTTTGGACTT
CTTCGCCAGAGGTTTGGTCAAGTCTCCAATCAAGGTTGTCGGCTTGTCTACCTTGCCAGAAATTTACGAA
AAGATGGAAAAGGGTCAAATCGTTGGTAGATACGTTGTTGACACTTCTAAATAAGCGAATTTCTTATGAT
TTATGATTTTTATTATTAAATAAGTTATAAAAAAAATAAGTGTATACAAATTTTAAAGTGACTCTTAGGT
TTTAAAACGAAAATTCTTATTCTTGAGTAACTCTTTCCTGTAGGTCAGGTTGCTTTCTCAGGTATAGCAT
GAGGTCGCTCTTATTGACCACACCTCTACCGGCATGCCAATTCACTGGCCGTCGTTTTACAACGTCGTGA
CTGGGAAAACCCTGGCGTTACCCAACTTAATCGCCTTGCAGCACATCCCCCTTTCGCCAGCTGGCGTAAT
AGCGAAGAGGCCCGCACCGATCGCCCTTCCCAACAGTTGCGCAGCCTGAATGGCGAATGGCGCCTGATGC
GGTATTTTCTCCTTACGCATCTGTGCGGTATTTCACACCGCATAATCGGATCGTACTTGTTACCCATCAT
TGAATTTTGAACATCCGAACCTGGGAGTTTTCCCTGAAACAGATAGTATATTTGAACCTGTATAATAATA
TATAGTCTAGCGCTTTACGGAAGACAATGTATGTATTTCGGTTCCTGGAGAAACTATTGCATCTATTGCA
TAGGTAATCTTGCACGTCGCATCCCCGGTTCATTTTCTGCGTTTCCATCTTGCACTTCAATAGCATATCT
TTGTTAACGAAGCATCTGTGCTTCATTTTGTAGAACAAAAATGCAACGCGAGAGCGCTAATTTTTCAAAC
AAAGAATCTGAGCTGCATTTTTACAGAACAGAAATGCAACGCGAAAGCGCTATTTTACCAACGAAGAATC
TGTGCTTCATTTTTGTAAAACAAAAATGCAACGCGAGAGCGCTAATTTTTCAAACAAAGAATCTGAGCTG
CATTTTTACAGAACAGAAATGCAACGCGAGAGCGCTATTTTACCAACAAAGAATCTATACTTCTTTTTTG
TTCTACAAAAATGCATCCCGAGAGCGCTATTTTTCTAACAAAGCATCTTAGATTACTTTTTTTCTCCTTT
GTGCGCTCTATAATGCAGTCTCTTGATAACTTTTTGCACTGTAGGTCCGTTAAGGTTAGAAGAAGGCTAC
TTTGGTGTCTATTTTCTCTTCCATAAAAAAAGCCTGACTCCACTTCCCGCGTTTACTGATTACTAGCGAA
GCTGCGGGTGCATTTTTTCAAGATAAAGGCATCCCCGATTATATTCTATACCGATGTGGATTGCGCATAC
TTTGTGAACAGAAAGTGATAGCGTTGATGATTCTTCATTGGTCAGAAAATTATGAACGGTTTCTTCTATT
TTGTCTCTATATACTACGTATAGGAAATGTTTACATTTTCGTATTGTTTTCGATTCACTCTATGAATAGT
TCTTACTACAATTTTTTTGTCTAAAGAGTAATACTAGAGATAAACATAAAAAATGTAGAGGTCGAGTTTA
GATGCAAGTTCAAGGAGCGAAAGGTGGATGGGTAGGTTATATAGGGATATAGCACAGAGATATATAGCAA
AGAGATACTTTTGAGCAATGTTTGTGGAAGCGGTATTCGCAATATTTTAGTAGCTCGTTACAGTCCGGTG
CGTTTTTGGTTTTTTGAAAGTGCGTCTTCAGAGCGCTTTTGGTTTTCAAAAGCGCTCTGAAGTTCCTATA
CTTTCTAGCTAGAGAATAGGAACTTCGGAATAGGAACTTCAAAGCGTTTCCGAAAACGAGCGCTTCCGAA
AATGCAACGCGAGCTGCGCACATACAGCTCACTGTTCACGTCGCACCTATATCTGCGTGTTGCCTGTATA
TATATATACATGAGAAGAACGGCATAGTGCGTGTTTATGCTTAAATGCGTACTTATATGCGTCTATTTAT
GTAGGATGAAAGGTAGTCTAGTACCTCCTGTGATATTATCCCATTCCATGCGGGGTATCGTATGCTTCCT
TCAGCACTACCCTTTAGCTGTTCTATATGCTGCCACTCCTCAATTGGATTAGTCTCATCCTTCAATGCTA
TCATTTCCTTTGATATTGGATCGATCCGATGATAAGCTGTCAAACATGAGAATTGGGTAATAACTGATAT
AATTAAATTGAAGCTCTAATTTGTGAGTTTAGTATACATGCATTTACTTATAATACAGTTTTTTAGTTTT
GCTGGCCGCATCTTCTCAAATATGCTTCCCAGCCTGCTTTTCTGTAACGTTCACCCTCTACCTTAGCATC
CCTTCCCTTTGCAAATAGTCCTCTTCCAACAATAATAATGTCAGATCCTGTAGAGACCACATCATCCACG
GTTCTATACTGTTGACCCAATGCGTCTCCCTTGTCATCTAAACCCACACCGGGTGTCATAATCAACCAAT
CGTAACCTTCATCTCTTCCACCCATGTCTCTTTGAGCAATAAAGCCGATAACAAAATCTTTGTCGCTCTT
CGCAATGTCAACAGTACCCTTAGTATATTCTCCAGTAGATAGGGAGCCCTTGCATGACAATTCTGCTAAC
ATCAAAAGGCCTCTAGGTTCCTTTGTTACTTCTTCTGCCGCCTGCTTCAAACCGCTAACAATACCTGGGC
CCACCACACCGTGTGCATTCGTAATGTCTGCCCATTCTGCTATTCTGTATACACCCGCAGAGTACTGCAA
TTTGACTGTATTACCAATGTCAGCAAATTTTCTGTCTTCGAAGAGTAAAAAATTGTACTTGGCGGATAAT
GCCTTTAGCGGCTTAACTGTGCCCTCCATGGAAAAATCAGTCAAGATATCCACATGTGTTTTTAGTAAAC
AAATTTTGGGACCTAATGCTTCAACTAACTCCAGTAATTCCTTGGTGGTACGAACATCCAATGAAGCACA
CAAGTTTGTTTGCTTTTCGTGCATGATATTAAATAGCTTGGCAGCAACAGGACTAGGATGAGTAGCAGCA
CGTTCCTTATATGTAGCTTTCGACATGATTTATCTTCGTTTCCTGCATGTTTTTGTTCTGTGCAGTTGGG
TTAAGAATACTGGGCAATTTCATGTTTCTTCAACACTACATATGCGTATATATACCAATCTAAGTCTGTG
CTCCTTCCTTCGTTCTTCCTTCTGTTCGGAGATTACCGAATCAAAAAAATTTCAAGGAAACCGAAATCAA
AAAAAAGAATAAAAAAAAAATGATGAATTGAAAAGCTAATTCTTGAAGACGAAAGGGCCTCGTGATACGC
CTATTTTTATAGGTTAATGTCATGATAATAATGGTTTCTTAGACGTCAGGTGGCACTTTTCGGGGAAATG
TGCGCGGAACCCCTATTTGTTTATTTTTCTAAATACATTCAAATATGTATCCGCTCATGAGACAATAACC
CTGATAAATGCTTCAATAATATTGAAAAAGGAAGAGTATGAGTATTCAACATTTCCGTGTCGCCCTTATT
CCCTTTTTTGCGGCATTTTGCCTTCCTGTTTTTGCTCACCCAGAAACGCTGGTGAAAGTAAAAGATGCTG
AAGATCAGTTGGGTGCACGAGTGGGTTACATCGAACTGGATCTCAACAGCGGTAAGATCCTTGAGAGTTT
TCGCCCCGAAGAACGTTTTCCAATGATGAGCACTTTTAAAGTTCTGCTATGTGGCGCGGTATTATCCCGT
ATTGACGCCGGGCAAGAGCAACTCGGTCGCCGCATACACTATTCTCAGAATGACTTGGTTGAGTACTCAC
CAGTCACAGAAAAGCATCTTACGGATGGCATGACAGTAAGAGAATTATGCAGTGCTGCCATAACCATGAG
TGATAACACTGCGGCCAACTTACTTCTGACAACGATCGGAGGACCGAAGGAGCTAACCGCTTTTTTGCAC
AACATGGGGGATCATGTAACTCGCCTTGATCGTTGGGAACCGGAGCTGAATGAAGCCATACCAAACGACG
AGCGTGACACCACGATGCCTGTAGCAATGGCAACAACGTTGCGCAAACTATTAACTGGCGAACTACTTAC
TCTAGCTTCCCGGCAACAATTAATAGACTGGATGGAGGCGGATAAAGTTGCAGGACCACTTCTGCGCTCG
GCCCTTCCGGCTGGCTGGTTTATTGCTGATAAATCTGGAGCCGGTGAGCGTGGGTCTCGCGGTATCATTG
CAGCACTGGGGCCAGATGGTAAGCCCTCCCGTATCGTAGTTATCTACACGACGGGGAGTCAGGCAACTAT
GGATGAACGAAATAGACAGATCGCTGAGATAGGTGCCTCACTGATTAAGCATTGGTAACTGTCAGACCAA
GTTTACTCATATATACTTTAGATTGATTTAAAACTTCATTTTTAATTTAAAAGGATCTAGGTGAAGATCC
TTTTTGATAATCTCATGACCAAAATCCCTTAACGTGAGTTTTCGTTCCACTGAGCGTCAGACCCCGTAGA
AAAGATCAAAGGATCTTCTTGAGATCCTTTTTTTCTGCGCGTAATCTGCTGCTTGCAAACAAAAAAACCA
CCGCTACCAGCGGTGGTTTGTTTGCCGGATCAAGAGCTACCAACTCTTTTTCCGAAGGTAACTGGCTTCA
GCAGAGCGCAGATACCAAATACTGTTCTTCTAGTGTAGCCGTAGTTAGGCCACCACTTCAAGAACTCTGT
AGCACCGCCTACATACCTCGCTCTGCTAATCCTGTTACCAGTGGCTGCTGCCAGTGGCGATAAGTCGTGT
CTTACCGGGTTGGACTCAAGACGATAGTTACCGGATAAGGCGCAGCGGTCGGGCTGAACGGGGGGTTCGT
GCACACAGCCCAGCTTGGAGCGAACGACCTACACCGAACTGAGATACCTACAGCGTGAGCTATGAGAAAG
CGCCACGCTTCCCGAAGGGAGAAAGGCGGACAGGTATCCGGTAAGCGGCAGGGTCGGAACAGGAGAGCGC
ACGAGGGAGCTTCCAGGGGGAAACGCCTGGTATCTTTATAGTCCTGTCGGGTTTCGCCACCTCTGACTTG
AGCGTCGATTTTTGTGATGCTCGTCAGGGGGGCGGAGCCTATGGAAAAACGCCAGCAACGCGGCCTTTTT
ACGGTTCCTGGCCTTTTGCTGGCCTTTTGCTCACATGTTCTTTCCTGCGTTATCCCCTGATTCTGTGGAT
AACCGTATTACCGCCTTTGAGTGAGCTGATACCGCTCGCCGCAGCCGAACGACCGAGCGCAGCGAGTCAG
TGAGCGAGGAAGCGGAAGAGCGCCCAATACGCAAACCGCCTCTCCCCGCGCGTTGGCCGATTCATTAATG
CAGCTGGCACGACAGGTTTCCCGACTGGAAAGCGGGCAGTGAGCGCAACGCAATTAATGTGAGTTAGCTC
ACTCATTAGGCACCCCAGGCTTTACACTTTATGCTTCCGGCTCGTATGTTGTGTGGAATTGTGAGCGGAT
AACAATTTCACACAGGAAACAGCTATGACCATGATTACGCCAAGCTTACCGCATCAGGAAATTGTAAGCG
TTAATATTTTGTTAAAATTCGCGTTAAATTTTTGTTAAATCAGCTCATTTTTTAACCAATAGGCCGAAAT
CGGCAAAATCCCTTATAAATCAAAAGAATAGACCGAGATAGGGT
[37 nt withheld, positions 7465-7501]
AAAGAACGTGGACTCCAACGTCAAAGG
[49 nt withheld, positions 7529-7577]
T
[91 nt withheld, positions 7579-7669]
G
[124 nt withheld, positions 7671-7794]
CCATTCGC
Features (pLannotate 1.2.2; 27 found; start..end, strand, type, name):
      3..257     -  CDS            BRP1 (fragment): BRP1_YEAST - Protein predicted: Swiss-Prot protein existence level 4. From Saccharomyces cerevisiae (strain ATCC 204508 / S288c) (Baker's yeast).
    359..375     -  promoter       ARG4 promoter (fragment): S. cerevisiae ARG4
    480..563     +  CDS            YG007_YEAST: Protein predicted: Swiss-Prot protein existence level 4. From Saccharomyces cerevisiae (strain ATCC 204508 / S288c) (Baker's yeast).
    800..824     +  protein_bind   attB1: mutant version of attB; recombination site for the Gateway® BP reaction BP Clonase™
    825..848     +  misc_feature   MCS (fragment): multiple cloning site
    892..978     +  CDS            CYP2C1 (fragment): CP2C1_RABIT - Experimental evidence at protein level: Swiss-Prot protein existence level 1. Cytochromes P450 are a group of heme-thiolate monooxygenases. In liver microsomes, this enzyme is involved in an NADPH-dependent electron transport pathway. It oxidizes a variety of structurally unrelated compounds, including steroids, fatty acids, and xenobiotics. From Oryctolagus cuniculus (Rabbit).
    973..1016    +  misc_feature   MCS (fragment): multiple cloning site
   1030..1749    +  CDS            mGold: photostable derivative of mVenus (Lee et al., 2020) mammalian codon-optimized
   1750..1770    +  misc_feature   MCS (fragment): pBluescript multiple cloning site
   1779..1797    -  promoter       T7 promoter: promoter for bacteriophage T7 RNA polymerase
   1798..1941    +  CDS            ADH1 (fragment): ADH1_YEAST - Also known as ADC1. Experimental evidence at protein level: Swiss-Prot protein existence level 1. This isozyme preferentially catalyzes the conversion of primary unbranched alcohols to their corresponding aldehydes. Also shows activity toward secondary alcohols. From Saccharomyces cerevisiae (strain ATCC 204508 / S288c) (Baker's yeast).
   1945..2132    +  terminator     ADH1 terminator: S. cerevisiae ADH1; transcription terminator for the S. cerevisiae alcohol dehydrogenase 1 (ADH1) gene
   2140..2297    +  CDS            lacZα (fragment): LacZα fragment of β-galactosidase; lacZ fragment
   2303..2354    -  misc_feature   bom (fragment): basis of mobility region from pBR322
   2359..2442    +  CDS            RAF1 (fragment): RAF_YEAST - Experimental evidence at transcript level: Swiss-Prot protein existence level 2. Antagonizes transcriptional repression of recombinase FLP by REP1-REP2. May play a role in plasmid partitioning. From Saccharomyces cerevisiae (strain ATCC 204508 / S288c) (Baker's yeast).
   2596..3942    -  rep_origin     2μ ori: yeast 2μ plasmid origin of replication
   3947..3963    -  promoter       tet promoter (fragment): E. coli promoter for tetracycline efflux protein gene
   4053..4856    -  CDS            URA3: orotidine-5'-phosphate decarboxylase, required for uracil biosynthesis; S. cerevisiae URA3; yeast auxotrophic marker, counterselectable with 5-fluoroorotic acid (5-FOA)
   4857..5072    -  promoter       URA3 promoter: S. cerevisiae URA3
   5183..5287    +  promoter       AmpR promoter: bla
   5288..6148    +  CDS            AmpR: β-lactamase; bla; confers resistance to ampicillin, carbenicillin, and related antibiotics
   6319..6907    +  rep_origin     ori: high-copy-number ColE1/pMB1/pBR322/pUC origin of replication
   7090..7182    +  CDS            lacI (fragment): lac repressor; lacI; The lac repressor binds to the lac operator to inhibit transcription in E. coli. This inhibition can be relieved by adding lactose or isopropyl-β-D-thiogalactopyranoside (IPTG).
   7195..7216    +  protein_bind   CAP binding site: CAP binding activates transcription in the presence of cAMP. E. coli catabolite activator protein
   7231..7261    +  promoter       lac promoter: promoter for the E. coli lac operon
   7269..7285    +  protein_bind   lac operator: The lac repressor binds to the lac operator to inhibit transcription in E. coli. This inhibition can be relieved by adding lactose or isopropyl-β-D-thiogalactopyranoside (IPTG). lac repressor encoded by lacI
   7366..7794    -  rep_origin     f1 ori (sequence partly withheld): f1 bacteriophage origin of replication; arrow indicates direction of (+) strand synthesis
