[The description below was written by a language model from this plasmid's Addgene catalogue record and pLannotate feature annotations shown in this document.]
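Description:
pDRF1 Cyterm-mGold is a yeast expression plasmid of about 7.8 kb built on the pDRF1-GW backbone, an E. coli/Saccharomyces cerevisiae shuttle vector. In bacteria it is maintained at high copy through a ColE1/pUC-type origin and selected with ampicillin via the β-lactamase gene. In yeast it replicates episomally from the 2μ origin and is selected by uracil prototrophy through the URA3 marker with its own promoter, which can also be counterselected with 5-FOA. An f1 origin and remnants of a lac promoter/lacZα region are carried over from the parental cloning vector.

The payload is a synthetic fusion in which a short N-terminal fragment of rabbit cytochrome P450 2C1 (the "CytERM" endoplasmic reticulum membrane anchor) is joined through a short polylinker-derived stretch to mGold, a photostable yellow fluorescent protein derived from mVenus and annotated here as mammalian codon-optimized. The open reading frame sits downstream of a residual attB1 Gateway site and is followed by the S. cerevisiae ADH1 terminator. The yeast promoter driving it is not annotated as such: the upstream region is labelled only with fragments of predicted yeast open reading frames, so the record does not state the promoter's identity.

The stated purpose is to check the monomeric behaviour of mGold. Anchoring a fluorescent protein on the cytoplasmic face of the ER is the basis of a standard assay in which oligomerising proteins reorganise the ER membrane into bright stacked structures, whereas truly monomeric ones leave the normal reticular pattern. The plasmid belongs to a set used for side-by-side characterisation of fluorescent proteins in budding yeast.
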