Addgene plasmid #224084: pDRF1 Cyterm-mGold
Purpose: Expresses Cyterm-mGold to check for monomericity.
Depositing lab: Bas Teusink. Depositing organization: Vrije Universiteit Amsterdam. Publication: Side-by-Side Systematic Characterization of Novel FPs in Budding Yeast. Botman D, de Groot DH, Wehrens M, van Rossum K, Yska S, van der Kieft B, Albert V, Minghetti N, Goedhart J, Teusink B. ACS Synth Biol. 2026 Apr 1. doi: 10.1021/acssynbio.5c00676. PubMed 41919951.
Backbone
  Vector backbone: pDRF1-GW
  Vector type: Yeast Expression
  Selectable markers: URA3
Growth in bacteria
  Bacterial resistance: Ampicillin, 100 μg/mL
  Growth temperature: 37°C
  Growth strain: DH5alpha
  Copy number: High Copy
Gene/Insert
  Gene/Insert name: Cyterm-mGold
  Species: Synthetic
  Cloning method: Restriction Enzyme; 5′ cloning site Unknown (unknown if destroyed)
Terms and licenses: Academic/Nonprofit Terms; Industry Terms: Not Available to Industry
How to cite: pDRF1 Cyterm-mGold was a gift from Bas Teusink (Addgene plasmid # 224084 ; http://n2t.net/addgene:224084 ; RRID:Addgene_224084)
